>Addgene plasmid #181978 | SIN40C.TRE.HA.RUNX1C.IRES.dTomato.PGK.sfGFP.P2A.Tet3G | addgene full sequence | sequence record 358968 | Addgene NGS Result
TCACATGTTCTTTCCTGCGTTATCCCCTGATTCTGTGGATAACCGTATTACCGCCTTTGAGTGAGCTGAT
ACCGCTCGCCGCAGCCGAACGACCGAGCGCAGCGAGTCAGTGAGCGAGGAAGCGGAAGAGCGCCCAATAC
GCAAACCGCCTCTCCCCGCGCGTTGGCCGATTCATTAATGCAGCTGGCACGACAGGTTTCCCGACTGGAA
AGCGGGCAGTGAGCGCAACGCAATTAATGTGAGTTAGCTCACTCATTAGGCACCCCAGGCTTTACACTTT
ATGCTTCCGGCTCGTATGTTGTGTGGAATTGTGAGCGGATAACAATTTCACACAGGAAACAGCTATGACC
ATGATTACGCCAAGCGCGCAATTAACCCTCACTAAAGGGAACAAAAGCTGGAGCTGCAAGCGGTACCGTC
GACCTGCAGGTTGACATTGATTATTGACTAGTTATTAATAGTAATCAATTACGGGGTCATTAGTTCATAG
CCCATATATGGAGTTCCGCGTTACATAACTTACGGTAAATGGCCCGCCTGGCTGACCGCCCAACGACCCC
CGCCCATTGACGTCAATAATGACGTATGTTCCCATAGTAACGCCAATAGGGACTTTCCATTGACGTCAAT
GGGTGGAGTATTTACGGTAAACTGCCCACTTGGCAGTACATCAAGTGTATCATATGCCAAGTACGCCCCC
TATTGACGTCAATGACGGTAAATGGCCCGCCTGGCATTATGCCCAGTACATGACCTTATGGGACTTTCCT
ACTTGGCAGTACATCTACGTATTAGTCATCGCTATTACCATGGCGCGCCATGCAGGGCCTGAAATAACCT
CTGAAAGAGGAACTTGGTTAGGTACCTTCTGAGGCGGAAAGAACCAGCTGTGGAATGTGTGTCAGTTAGG
GTGTGGAAAGTCCCCAGGCTCCCCAGCAGGCAGAAGTATGCAAAGCATGCATCTCAATTAGTCAGCAACC
AGGTGTGGAAAGTCCCCAGGCTCCCCAGCAGGCAGAAGTATGCAAAGCATGCATCTCAATTAGTCAGCAA
CCATAGTCCCTTAAGAGGCGCGCCTTAATGTAGTCTTATGCAATACTCTTGTAGTCTTGCAACATGGTAA
CGATGAGTTAGCAACATGCCTTACAAGGAGAGAAAAAGCACCGTGCATGCCGATTGGTGGAAGTAAGGTG
GTACGATCGTGCCTTATTAGGAAGGCAACAGACGGGTCTGACATGGATTGGACGAACCACTGAATTGCCG
CATTGCAGAGATATTGTATTTAAGTGCCTAGCTCGATACATAAACGGGTCTCTCTGGTTAGACCAGATCT
GAGCCTGGGAGCTCTCTGGCTAACTAGGGAACCCACTGCTTAAGCCTCAATAAAGCTTGCCTTGAGTGCT
TCAAGTAGTGTGTGCCCGTCTGTTGTGTGACTCTGGTAACTAGAGATCCCTCAGACCCTTTTAGTCAGTG
TGGAAAATCTCTAGCAGTGGCGCCCGAACAGGGACTTGAAAGCGAAAGGGAAACCAGAGGAGCTCTCTCG
ACGCAGGACTCGGCTTGCTGAAGCGCGCACGGCAAGAGGCGAGGGGCGGCGACTGGTGAGTACGCCAAAA
ATTTTGACTAGCGGAGGCTAGAAGGAGAGAGATGGGTGCGAGAGCGTCAGTATTAAGCGGGGGAGAATTA
GATCGCGATGGGAAAAAATTCGGTTAAGGCCAGGGGGAAAGAAAAAATATAAATTAAAACATATAGTATG
GGCAAGCAGGGAGCTAGAACGATTCGCAGTTAATCCTGGCCTGTTAGAAACATCAGAAGGCTGTAGACAA
ATACTGGGACAGCTACAACCATCCCTTCAGACAGGATCAGAAGAACTTAGATCATTATATAATACAGTAG
CAACCCTCTATTGTGTGCATCAAAGGATAGAGATAAAAGACACCAAGGAAGCTTTAGACAAGATAGAGGA
AGAGCAAAACAAAAGTAAGACCACCGCACAGCAAGCGGCCGCTGATCTTCAGACCTGGAGGAGGAGATAT
GAGGGACAATTGGAGAAGTGAATTATATAAATATAAAGTAGTAAAAATTGAACCATTAGGAGTAGCACCC
ACCAAGGCAAAGAGAAGAGTGGTGCAGAGAGAAAAAAGAGCAGTGGGAATAGGAGCTTTGTTCCTTGGGT
TCTTGGGAGCAGCAGGAAGCACTATGGGCGCAGCGTCAATGACGCTGACGGTACAGGCCAGACAATTATT
GTCTGGTATAGTGCAGCAGCAGAACAATTTGCTGAGGGCTATTGAGGCGCAACAGCATCTGTTGCAACTC
ACAGTCTGGGGCATCAAGCAGCTCCAGGCAAGAATCCTGGCTGTGGAAAGATACCTAAAGGATCAACAGC
TCCTGGGGATTTGGGGTTGCTCTGGAAAACTCATTTGCACCACTGCTGTGCCTTGGAATGCTAGTTGGAG
TAATAAATCTCTGGAACAGATTTGGAATCACACGACCTGGATGGAGTGGGACAGAGAAATTAACAATTAC
ACAAGCTTAATACACTCCTTAATTGAAGAATCGCAAAACCAGCAAGAAAAGAATGAACAAGAATTATTGG
AATTAGATAAATGGGCAAGTTTGTGGAATTGGTTTAACATAACAAATTGGCTGTGGTATATAAAATTATT
CATAATGATAGTAGGAGGCTTGGTAGGTTTAAGAATAGTTTTTGCTGTACTTTCTATAGTGAATAGAGTT
AGGCAGGGATATTCACCATTATCGTTTCAGACCCACCTCCCAACCCCGAGGGGACAATTCTAGATCTTGA
GACAAATGGCAGTATTCATCCACAATTTTAAAAGAAAAGGGGGGATTGGGGGGTACAGTGCAGGGGAAAG
AATAGTAGACATAATAGCAACAGACATACAAACTAAAGAATTACAAAAACAAATTACAAAAATTCAAAAT
TTTCGGGTTTATTACAGGGACAGCAGAGATCCACTTTGGCGCCGGCTCGAGTTTACTCCCTATCAGTGAT
AGAGAACGTATGAAGAGTTTACTCCCTATCAGTGATAGAGAACGTATGCAGACTTTACTCCCTATCAGTG
ATAGAGAACGTATAAGGAGTTTACTCCCTATCAGTGATAGAGAACGTATGACCAGTTTACTCCCTATCAG
TGATAGAGAACGTATCTACAGTTTACTCCCTATCAGTGATAGAGAACGTATATCCAGTTTACTCCCTATC
AGTGATAGAGAACGTATAAGCTTTAGGCGTGTACGGTGGGCGCCTATAAAAGCAGAGCTCGTTTAGTGAA
CCGTCAGATCGCCTGGAGCAATTCCACAACACTTTTGTCTTATACCAACTTTCCGTACCACTTCCTACCC
TCGTAAAGGATCCTCCGGAACCGGTACTAGTATACTCCGGAGCCACCATGGGATACCCCTACGACGTGCC
CGACTACGCTTCAGACAGCATATTTGAGTCATTTCCTTCGTACCCACAGTGCTTCATGAGAGAATGCATA
CTTGGAATGAATCCTTCTAGGGACGTCCACGATGCCAGCACGAGCCGCCGCTTCACGCCGCCTTCCACCG
CGCTGAGCCCAGGCAAGATGAGCGAGGCTTTGCCTCTGGGCGCCCCAGACGCCGGCGCTGCCCTGGCCGG
CAAGCTGAGGAGCGGCGACCGCAGCATGGTGGAGGTGCTGGCCGACCACCCGGGCGAGCTGGTGCGCACC
GACAGCCCCAACTTCCTCTGCTCCGTGCTGCCTACGCACTGGCGCTGCAACAAGACCCTGCCCATCGCTT
TCAAGGTGGTGGCCCTAGGGGATGTTCCAGATGGCACTCTGGTCACTGTGATGGCTGGCAATGATGAAAA
CTACTCGGCTGAGCTGAGAAATGCTACCGCAGCCATGAAGAACCAGGTTGCAAGATTTAATGACCTCAGG
TTTGTCGGTCGAAGTGGAAGAGGGAAAAGCTTCACTCTGACCATCACTGTCTTCACAAACCCACCGCAAG
TCGCCACCTACCACAGAGCCATCAAAATCACAGTGGATGGGCCCCGAGAACCTCGAAGACATCGGCAGAA
ACTAGATGATCAGACCAAGCCCGGGAGCTTGAGCTTCAGCGAGAGACTGAGTGAACTGGAGCAGCTGCGG
CGCACAGCCATGAGGGTCAGCCCACACCACCCAGCCCCCACGCCCAACCCTCGTGCCTCCCTGAACCACT
CCACTGCCTTTAACCCTCAGCCTCAGAGTCAGATGCAGGATACAAGGCAGATCCAACCATCTCCTCCCTG
GAGCTATGACCAGTCCTACCAATACCTGGGAAGCATTGCCTCTCCTTCTGTGCACCCAGCAACGCCCATT
TCACCTGGACGTGCCAGCGGCATGACAACCCTCTCTGCAGAACTTTCCAGTCGACTCTCAACGGCACCCG
ACCTGACAGCGTTCAGCGACCCGCGCCAGTTCCCCGCGCTGCCCTCCATCTCCGACCCCCGCATGCACTA
TCCAGGCGCCTTCACCTACTCCCCGACGCCGGTCACCTCGGGCATCGGCATCGGCATGTCGGCCATGGGC
TCGGCCACGCGCTACCACACCTACCTGCCGCCGCCCTACCCCGGCTCGTCGCAAGCGCAGGGAGGCCCGT
TCCAAGCCAGCTCGCCCTCCTACCACCTGTACTACGGCGCCTCGGCCGGCTCCTACCAGTTCTCCATGGT
GGGCGGCGAGCGCTCGCCGCCGCGCATCCTGCCGCCCTGCACCAACGCCTCCACCGGCTCCGCGCTGCTC
AACCCCAGCCTCCCGAACCAGAGCGACGTGGTGGAGGCCGAGGGCAGCCACAGCAACTCCCCCACCAACA
TGGCGCCCTCCGCGCGCCTGGAGGAGGCCGTGTGGAGGCCCTACTGACGCGTATGCATGAGTAACTGAGG
ATCCGCCCCTCTCCCTCCCCCCCCCCTAACGTTACTGGCCGAAGCCGCTTGGAATAAGGCCGGTGTGCGT
TTGTCTATATGTTATTTTCCACCATATTGCCGTCTTTTGGCAATGTGAGGGCCCGGAAACCTGGCCCTGT
CTTCTTGACGAGCATTCCTAGGGGTCTTTCCCCTCTCGCCAAAGGAATGCAAGGTCTGTTGAATGTCGTG
AAGGAAGCAGTTCCTCTGGAAGCTTCTTGAAGACAAACAACGTCTGTAGCGACCCTTTGCAGGCAGCGGA
ACCCCCCACCTGGCGACAGGTGCCTCTGCGGCCAAAAGCCACGTGTATAAGATACACCTGCAAAGGCGGC
ACAACCCCAGTGCCACGTTGTGAGTTGGATAGTTGTGGAAAGAGTCAAATGGCTCTCCTCAAGCGTATTC
AACAAGGGGCTGAAGGATGCCCAGAAGGTACCCCATTGTATGGGATCTGATCTGGGGCCTCGGTGCACAT
GCTTTACATGTGTTTAGTCGAGGTTAAAAAAACGTCTAGGCCCCCCGAACCACGGGGACGTGGTTTTCCT
TTGAAAAACACGATGATAATATGGCCACAACCATGGTGAGCAAGGGCGAGGAGGTCATCAAAGAGTTCAT
GCGCTTCAAGGTGCGCATGGAGGGCTCCATGAACGGCCACGAGTTCGAGATCGAGGGCGAGGGCGAGGGC
CGCCCCTACGAGGGCACCCAGACCGCCAAGCTGAAGGTGACCAAGGGCGGCCCCCTGCCCTTCGCCTGGG
ACATCCTGTCCCCCCAGTTCATGTACGGCTCCAAGGCGTACGTGAAGCACCCCGCCGACATCCCCGATTA
CAAGAAGCTGTCCTTCCCCGAGGGCTTCAAGTGGGAGCGCGTGATGAACTTCGAGGACGGCGGTCTGGTG
ACCGTGACCCAGGACTCCTCCCTGCAGGACGGCACGCTGATCTACAAGGTGAAGATGCGCGGCACCAACT
TCCCCCCCGACGGCCCCGTAATGCAGAAGAAGACCATGGGCTGGGAGGCCTCCACCGAGCGCCTGTACCC
CCGCGACGGCGTGCTGAAGGGCGAGATCCACCAGGCCCTGAAGCTGAAGGACGGCGGCCACTACCTGGTG
GAGTTCAAGACCATCTACATGGCCAAGAAGCCCGTGCAACTGCCCGGCTACTACTACGTGGACACCAAGC
TGGACATCACCTCCCACAACGAGGACTACACCATCGTGGAACAGTACGAGCGCTCCGAGGGCCGCCACCA
CCTGTTCCTGTACGGCATGGACGAGCTGTACTGAGACGACGCGTAATTCTACCGGGTAGGGGAGGCGCTT
TTCCCAAGGCAGTCTGGAGCATGCGCTTTAGCAGCCCCGCTGGGCACTTGGCGCTACACAAGTGGCCTCT
GGCCTCGCACACATTCCACATCCACCGGAAGGCGCCAACCGGCTCCGTTCTTTGGTGGCCCCTTCGCGCC
ACCTTCTACTCCTCCCCTAGTCAGGAAGTTCCCCCCCGCCCCGCAGCTCGCGTCGTGCAGGACGTGACAA
ATGGAAGTAGCACGTGTCACTAGTCTCGTGCAGATGGACAGCACCGCTGAGCAATGGAAGCGGGTAGGCC
TTTGGGGCAGCGGCCAATAGCAGCTTTGCTCCTTCGCTTTCTGGGCTCAGAGGCTGGGAAGGGGTGGGTC
CGGGGGCGGGCTCAGGGGCGGGCTCAGGGGCGGGGCGGGCGCCCGAAGGTCCACCGGAGGCCCGGCATTC
TGCACGCTTCAAAAGCGCACGTCTGCCGCGCTGTTCTCCTCTTCCTCATCTCCGGGCCTTTCGGCTAGCG
CCACCATGGGATCTAAGGGCGAGGAACTGTTCACCGGCGTGGTGCCCATCCTGGTGGAACTGGATGGCGA
CGTGAACGGCCACAAGTTCTCTGTGCGGGGAGAGGGCGAAGGCGACGCCACAAATGGCAAGCTGACCCTG
AAGTTCATCTGCACCACCGGCAAGCTGCCCGTGCCTTGGCCTACCCTCGTGACCACACTGACCTACGGCG
TGCAGTGCTTCAGCAGATACCCCGACCATATGAAGCGGCACGACTTCTTCAAGAGCGCCATGCCCGAGGG
CTACGTGCAGGAACGGACCATCAGCTTCAAGGACGACGGCACCTACAAGACCAGAGCCGAAGTGAAGTTC
GAGGGCGACACCCTCGTGAACCGGATCGAGCTGAAGGGCATCGATTTCAAAGAGGACGGCAACATCCTGG
GCCACAAGCTGGAGTACAACTTCAACAGCCACAATGTGTATATCACCGCCGACAAGCAGAAGAACGGCAT
CAAGGCCAACTTCAAGATCCGGCACAACGTGGAAGATGGCAGCGTGCAGCTGGCCGACCACTACCAGCAG
AACACCCCCATCGGAGATGGCCCCGTGCTGCTGCCCGACAACCACTACCTGAGCACCCAGAGCGTGCTGA
GCAAGGACCCCAACGAGAAGCGGGACCACATGGTGCTGCTGGAATTCGTGACCGCCGCTGGCATCACCCA
CGGCATGGACGAGCTGTATAAGGGAGGAAGCGGCGCCACCAATTTCAGCCTGCTGAAACAGGCCGGCGAC
GTGGAAGAGAACCCTGGCCCTATGAGCCGGCTGGACAAGAGCAAAGTGATCAACAGCGCCCTGGAACTGC
TGAACGGCGTGGGCATCGAGGGCCTGACCACCCGGAAGCTGGCCCAGAAACTGGGCGTGGAACAGCCCAC
CCTGTACTGGCACGTGAAGAACAAGCGGGCCCTGCTGGACGCCCTGCCCATCGAGATGCTGGACCGGCAC
CACACCCACAGCTGCCCTCTGGAAGGCGAGAGCTGGCAGGACTTCCTGCGGAACAACGCCAAGAGCTACA
GATGCGCCCTGCTGAGCCACCGGGACGGCGCCAAAGTGCACCTGGGCACCAGACCCACCGAGAAGCAGTA
CGAGACACTGGAAAACCAGCTGGCCTTCCTGTGCCAGCAGGGCTTCAGCCTGGAAAACGCCCTGTACGCC
CTGAGCGCCGTGGGCCACTTCACCCTGGGCTGCGTGCTGGAAGAACAGGAACACCAGGTCGCCAAAGAGG
AAAGAGAGACACCCACCACCGACAGCATGCCCCCCCTGCTGAAGCAGGCCATCGAGCTGTTCGACAGACA
GGGCGCCGAGCCCGCCTTCCTGTTCGGCCTGGAACTGATCATCTGCGGCCTCGAGAAGCAGCTGAAGTGC
GAGAGCGGCGGACCCACCGACGCCCTGGACGACTTCGACCTGGACATGCTGCCCGCCGATGCCCTGGATG
ATTTTGATCTGGATATGCTCCCTGCTGACGCTCTCGATGACTTCGATCTCGATATGCTGCCAGGCTAATG
TACAAGTGATCGCGTTAAGTCGACAATCAACCTCTGGATTACAAAATTTGTGAAAGATTGACTGGTATTC
TTAACTATGTTGCTCCTTTTACGCTATGTGGATACGCTGCTTTAATGCCTTTGTATCATGCTATTGCTTC
CCGTATGGCTTTCATTTTCTCCTCCTTGTATAAATCCTGGTTGCTGTCTCTTTATGAGGAGTTGTGGCCC
GTTGTCAGGCAACGTGGCGTGGTGTGCACTGTGTTTGCTGACGCAACCCCCACTGGTTGGGGCATTGCCA
CCACCTGTCAGCTCCTTTCCGGGACTTTCGCTTTCCCCCTCCCTATTGCCACGGCGGAACTCATCGCCGC
CTGCCTTGCCCGCTGCTGGACAGGGGCTCGGCTGTTGGGCACTGACAATTCCGTGGTGTTGTCGGGGAAA
TCATCGTCCTTTCCTTGGCTGCTCGCCTGTGTTGCCACCTGGATTCTGCGCGGGACGTCCTTCTGCTACG
TCCCTTCGGCCCTCAATCCAGCGGACCTTCCTTCCCGCGGCCTGCTGCCGGCTCTGCGGCCTCTTCCGCG
TCTTCGCCTTCGCCCTCAGACGAGTCGGATCTCCCTTTGGGCCGCCTCCCCGCGTCGACTTTAAGACCAA
TGACTTACAAGGCAGCTGTAGATCTTAGCCACTTTTTAAAAGAAAAGGGGGGACTGGAAGGGCTAATTCA
CTCCCAACGAAGACAAGATCTGCTTTTTGCTTGTACTGGGTCTCTCTGGTTAGACCAGATCTGAGCCTGG
GAGCTCTCTGGCTAACTAGGGAACCCACTGCTTAAGCCTCAATAAAGCTTGCCTTGAGTGCTTCAAGTAG
TGTGTGCCCGTCTGTTGTGTGACTCTGGTAACTAGAGATCCCTCAGACCCTTTTAGTCAGTGTGGAAAAT
CTCTAGCAGTACGTATAGTAGTTCATGTCATCTTATTATTCAGTATTTATAACTTGCAAAGAAATGAATA
TCAGAGAGTGAGAGGAACTTGTTTATTGCAGCTTATAATGGTTACAAATAAAGCAATAGCATCACAAATT
TCACAAATAAAGCATTTTTTTCACTGCATTCTAGTTGTGGTTTGTCCAAACTCATCAATGTATCTTATCA
TGTCTGGCTCTAGCTATCCCGCCCCTAACTCCGCCCATCCCGCCCCTAACTCCGCCCAGTTCCGCCCATT
CTCCGCCCCATGGCTGACTAATTTTTTTTATTTATGCAGAGGCCGAGGCCGCCTCGGCCTCTGAGCTATT
CCAGAAGTAGTGAGGAGGCTTTTTTGGAGGCCTAGGGACGTACCCAATTCGCCCTATAGTGAGTCGTATT
ACGCGCGCTCACTGGCCGTCGTTTTACAACGTCGTGACTGGGAAAACCCTGGCGTTACCCAACTTAATCG
CCTTGCAGCACATCCCCCTTTCGCCAGCTGGCGTAATAGCGAAGAGGCCCGCACCGATCGCCCTTCCCAA
CAGTTGCGCAGCCTGAATGGCGAATGGG
[124 nt withheld, positions 9759-9882]
C
[91 nt withheld, positions 9884-9974]
A
[49 nt withheld, positions 9976-10024]
CCTTTGACGTTGGAGTCCACGTTCTTT
[37 nt withheld, positions 10052-10088]
ACCCTATCTCGGTCTATTCTTTTGATTTATAAGGGATTTTGCCGATTTCGGCCTATTGGTTAAAAAATGA
GCTGATTTAACAAAAATTTAACGCGAATTTTAACAAAATATTAACGCTTACAATTTAGGTGGCACTTTTC
GGGGAAATGTGCGCGGAACCCCTATTTGTTTATTTTTCTAAATACATTCAAATATGTATCCGCTCATGAG
ACAATAACCCTGATAAATGCTTCAATAATATTGAAAAAGGAAGAGTATGAGTATTCAACATTTCCGTGTC
GCCCTTATTCCCTTTTTTGCGGCATTTTGCCTTCCTGTTTTTGCTCACCCAGAAACGCTGGTGAAAGTAA
AAGATGCTGAAGATCAGTTGGGTGCACGAGTGGGTTACATCGAACTGGATCTCAACAGCGGTAAGATCCT
TGAGAGTTTTCGCCCCGAAGAACGTTTTCCAATGATGAGCACTTTTAAAGTTCTGCTATGTGGCGCGGTA
TTATCCCGTATTGACGCCGGGCAAGAGCAACTCGGTCGCCGCATACACTATTCTCAGAATGACTTGGTTG
AGTACTCACCAGTCACAGAAAAGCATCTTACGGATGGCATGACAGTAAGAGAATTATGCAGTGCTGCCAT
AACCATGAGTGATAACACTGCGGCCAACTTACTTCTGACAACGATCGGAGGACCGAAGGAGCTAACCGCT
TTTTTGCACAACATGGGGGATCATGTAACTCGCCTTGATCGTTGGGAACCGGAGCTGAATGAAGCCATAC
CAAACGACGAGCGTGACACCACGATGCCTGTAGCAATGGCAACAACGTTGCGCAAACTATTAACTGGCGA
ACTACTTACTCTAGCTTCCCGGCAACAATTAATAGACTGGATGGAGGCGGATAAAGTTGCAGGACCACTT
CTGCGCTCGGCCCTTCCGGCTGGCTGGTTTATTGCTGATAAATCTGGAGCCGGTGAGCGTGGGTCTCGCG
GTATCATTGCAGCACTGGGGCCAGATGGTAAGCCCTCCCGTATCGTAGTTATCTACACGACGGGGAGTCA
GGCAACTATGGATGAACGAAATAGACAGATCGCTGAGATAGGTGCCTCACTGATTAAGCATTGGTAACTG
TCAGACCAAGTTTACTCATATATACTTTAGATTGATTTAAAACTTCATTTTTAATTTAAAAGGATCTAGG
TGAAGATCCTTTTTGATAATCTCATGACCAAAATCCCTTAACGTGAGTTTTCGTTCCACTGAGCGTCAGA
CCCCGTAGAAAAGATCAAAGGATCTTCTTGAGATCCTTTTTTTCTGCGCGTAATCTGCTGCTTGCAAACA
AAAAAACCACCGCTACCAGCGGTGGTTTGTTTGCCGGATCAAGAGCTACCAACTCTTTTTCCGAAGGTAA
CTGGCTTCAGCAGAGCGCAGATACCAAATACTGTTCTTCTAGTGTAGCCGTAGTTAGGCCACCACTTCAA
GAACTCTGTAGCACCGCCTACATACCTCGCTCTGCTAATCCTGTTACCAGTGGCTGCTGCCAGTGGCGAT
AAGTCGTGTCTTACCGGGTTGGACTCAAGACGATAGTTACCGGATAAGGCGCAGCGGTCGGGCTGAACGG
GGGGTTCGTGCACACAGCCCAGCTTGGAGCGAACGACCTACACCGAACTGAGATACCTACAGCGTGAGCT
ATGAGAAAGCGCCACGCTTCCCGAAGGGAGAAAGGCGGACAGGTATCCGGTAAGCGGCAGGGTCGGAACA
GGAGAGCGCACGAGGGAGCTTCCAGGGGGAAACGCCTGGTATCTTTATAGTCCTGTCGGGTTTCGCCACC
TCTGACTTGAGCGTCGATTTTTGTGATGCTCGTCAGGGGGGCGGAGCCTATGGAAAAACGCCAGCAACGC
GGCCTTTTTACGGTTCCTGGCCTTTTGCTGGCCTTTTGC
Features (pLannotate 1.2.2; 33 found; start..end, strand, type, name):
      1..128     +  rep_origin     RSF ori (fragment): Plasmids containing the RSF 1030 origin of replication can be propagated in E. coli cells that contain additional plasmids with compatible origins.
    130..222     +  CDS            lacI (fragment): lac repressor; lacI; The lac repressor binds to the lac operator to inhibit transcription in E. coli. This inhibition can be relieved by adding lactose or isopropyl-β-D-thiogalactopyranoside (IPTG).
    235..256     +  protein_bind   CAP binding site: CAP binding activates transcription in the presence of cAMP. E. coli catabolite activator protein
    271..301     +  promoter       lac promoter: promoter for the E. coli lac operon
    305..327     +  protein_bind   lac operator (fragment): The lac repressor binds to the lac operator to inhibit transcription in E. coli. This inhibition can be relieved by adding lactose or isopropyl-β-D-thiogalactopyranoside (IPTG). lac repressor encoded by lacI
    370..388     +  promoter       T3 promoter: promoter for bacteriophage T3 RNA polymerase
    433..812     +  enhancer       CMV enhancer: human cytomegalovirus immediate early enhancer
    869..1060    +  promoter       SV40 promoter (fragment): SV40 enhancer and early promoter
   1079..1305    +  promoter       RSV promoter: Rous sarcoma virus enhancer/promoter
   1306..1486    +  LTR            5' LTR (truncated): truncated 5' long terminal repeat (LTR) from HIV-1
   1533..1658    +  misc_feature   HIV-1 Ψ: packaging signal of human immunodeficiency virus type 1
   1642..2005    +  CDS            HIV-1 gag (fragment): gag protein from human immunodeficiency virus 1; gag
   2151..2384    +  misc_feature   RRE: The Rev response element (RRE) of HIV-1 allows for Rev-dependent mRNA export from the nucleus to the cytoplasm.
   2761..2785    +  CDS            Rev (fragment): human immunodeficiency virus 1 (HIV-1) Rev protein; rev; enhances nuclear export of unspliced and incompletely spliced viral mRNAs
   2826..2943    +  misc_feature   cPPT/CTS: central polypurine tract and central termination sequence of HIV-1
   2989..3367    +  promoter       TRE3G promoter: 3rd-generation Tet-responsive promoter that can be activated by binding of Tet-On® 3G
   3531..4874    +  CDS            RUNX1: RUNX1_HUMAN - Also known as AML1, CBFA2. Experimental evidence at protein level: Swiss-Prot protein existence level 1. Isoform AML-1L interferes with the transactivation activity of RUNX1. From Homo sapiens (Human).
   5017..5479    +  misc_feature   IRES: internal ribosome entry site (IRES) of the encephalomyocarditis virus (EMCV)
   5493..6191    +  CDS            dTomato: dTomato is a basic (constitutively fluorescent) orange fluorescent protein published in 2004, derived from Discosoma sp.. It is reported to be a somewhat slowly-maturing dimer with low acid sensitivity.
   6214..6713    +  promoter       PGK promoter: mouse phosphoglycerate kinase 1 promoter
   6732..7442    +  CDS            Superfolder GFP: Superfolder GFP is a basic (constitutively fluorescent) green fluorescent protein published in 2005, derived from Aequorea victoria. It is reported to be a very rapidly-maturing weak dimer.
   7512..8129    +  CDS            tetR: TETR2_ECOLX - Experimental evidence at protein level: Swiss-Prot protein existence level 1. TetR is the repressor of the tetracycline resistance element; its N-terminal region forms a helix-turn-helix structure and binds DNA. Binding of tetracycline to TetR reduces the repressor affinity for the tetracycline resistance gene (tetA) promoter operator sites. From Escherichia coli.
   8285..8873    +  misc_feature   WPRE: woodchuck hepatitis virus posttranscriptional regulatory element
   8924..8943    +  misc_feature   cPPT/CTS (fragment): central polypurine tract and central termination sequence of HIV-1
   8945..9178    +  LTR            3' LTR (ΔU3): self-inactivating 3' long terminal repeat (LTR) from HIV-1
   9256..9377    +  polyA_signal   SV40 poly(A) signal: SV40 polyadenylation signal
   9417..9552    +  rep_origin     SV40 ori: SV40 origin of replication
   9573..9591    -  promoter       T7 promoter: promoter for bacteriophage T7 RNA polymerase
   9599..9754    +  CDS            lacZα (fragment): LacZα fragment of β-galactosidase; lacZ fragment
   9759..10187   +  rep_origin     f1 ori (sequence partly withheld): f1 bacteriophage origin of replication; arrow indicates direction of (+) strand synthesis
  10240..10344   +  promoter       AmpR promoter: bla
  10345..11205   +  CDS            AmpR: β-lactamase; bla; confers resistance to ampicillin, carbenicillin, and related antibiotics
  11376..11964   +  rep_origin     ori: high-copy-number ColE1/pMB1/pBR322/pUC origin of replication
