[The description below was written by a language model from this plasmid's Addgene catalogue record and pLannotate feature annotations shown in this document.]
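Description:
SIN40C.TRE.HA.RUNX1C.IRES.dTomato.PGK.sfGFP.P2A.Tet3G is an all-in-one, doxycycline-inducible lentiviral transfer vector of about 12 kb for overexpressing the human RUNX1C isoform (RUNX1 transcript variant 1). It is propagated in E. coli as a high-copy plasmid through a ColE1/pUC-type origin with ampicillin selection (AmpR), and the backbone also carries an f1 ori, an SV40 ori and remnants of a lac/T3/T7 cloning region. The viral portion is HIV-1 derived. Enhancer/promoter elements from CMV, SV40 and RSV lie upstream of a truncated 5' LTR to drive genomic RNA production in packaging cells. They are followed by the Ψ packaging signal with a gag fragment, the RRE for Rev-dependent export, a cPPT/CTS, a WPRE, and a ΔU3 self-inactivating 3' LTR with a downstream SV40 poly(A) signal.

Two expression units sit between the LTRs. In the first, the TRE3G promoter drives RUNX1C, which the catalogue entry lists as carrying an N-terminal HA tag (the tag itself is not separately annotated in the feature table). An EMCV IRES then allows translation of dTomato from the same transcript, so red fluorescence reports induced expression of the transgene. In the second, the constitutive mouse PGK promoter expresses superfolder GFP linked by a P2A peptide (named in the construct title) to the Tet-On 3G transactivator, whose DNA-binding portion is annotated as tetR. Green fluorescence therefore marks transduced cells regardless of induction, and the co-expressed transactivator switches on the TRE3G cassette when doxycycline is present. The associated publication concerns RUNX1 isoform imbalance in trisomy 21-associated myeloid leukemia, consistent with use of the vector for controlled RUNX1C overexpression in transduced cells.
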