Addgene plasmid #181978: SIN40C.TRE.HA.RUNX1C.IRES.dTomato.PGK.sfGFP.P2A.Tet3G
Purpose: Human RUNX1C gene overexpression
Depositing lab: Jan-Henning Klusmann. Depositing organization: Martin-Luther-Universitaet Halle-Wittenberg. Publication: RUNX1 isoform disequilibrium promotes the development of trisomy 21-associated myeloid leukemia. Gialesaki S, Brauer-Hartmann D, Issa H, Bhayadia R, Alejo-Valle O, Verboon L, Schmell AL, Laszig S, Regenyi E, Schuschel K, Labuhn M, Ng M, Winkler R, Ihling C, Sinz A, Glass M, Huttelmaier S, Matzk S, Schmid L, Struwe FJ, Kadel SK, Reinhardt D, Yaspo ML, Heckl D, Klusmann JH. Blood. 2023 Mar 9;141(10):1105-1118. doi: 10.1182/blood.2022017619. PubMed 36493345.
Backbone
  Vector backbone: SIN40C.TRE.IRES.dTomato.PGK.sfGFP.P2A.Tet3G
  Vector type: Lentiviral
Growth in bacteria
  Bacterial resistance: Ampicillin, 100 μg/mL
  Growth temperature: 37°C
  Growth strain: NEB Stable
  Copy number: High Copy
Gene/Insert
  Gene/Insert name: RUNX1C (human) (alt name: RUNX family transcription factor 1 (RUNX1), transcript variant 1)
  Species: H. sapiens (human)
  Entrez Gene: RUNX1 (a.k.a. AML1, AML1-EVI-1, AMLCR1, CBF2alpha, CBFA2, EVI-1, PEBP2aB, PEBP2alpha)
  Tag / fusion protein: HA (Human influenza hemagglutinin) (N terminal on insert)
  Cloning method: Restriction Enzyme; 5′ cloning site unknown (unknown if destroyed)
Terms and licenses: Academic/Nonprofit Terms; Industry Terms: Not Available to Industry
How to cite: SIN40C.TRE.HA.RUNX1C.IRES.dTomato.PGK.sfGFP.P2A.Tet3G was a gift from Jan-Henning Klusmann (Addgene plasmid # 181978 ; http://n2t.net/addgene:181978 ; RRID:Addgene_181978)
